Addgene plasmid #66291: GCGR-Tango
Purpose: Expression of G protein-coupled receptors for PRESTO-Tango: parallel receptorome expression and screening via transcriptional output, with transcriptional activation following arrestin translocation
Depositing lab: Bryan Roth. Publication: PRESTO-Tango as an open-source resource for interrogation of the druggable human GPCRome. Kroeze WK, Sassano MF, Huang XP, Lansu K, McCorvy JD, Giguere PM, Sciaky N, Roth BL. Nat Struct Mol Biol. 2015 May;22(5):362-9. doi: 10.1038/nsmb.3014. Epub 2015 Apr 20. PubMed 25895059.
Backbone
  Vector backbone: empty Tango
  Backbone size w/o insert (bp): 6632
  Vector type: Mammalian Expression
  Selectable markers: Neomycin (select with G418)
Growth in bacteria
  Bacterial resistance: Ampicillin, 100 μg/mL
  Growth temperature: 37°C
  Growth strain: DH5alpha
  Copy number: High Copy
Gene/Insert
  Gene/Insert name: GCGR
  Species: H. sapiens (human)
  Insert size (bp): 1431
  Entrez Gene: GCGR (a.k.a. GGR, GL-R, MVAH)
  Promoter: CMV
  Tag / fusion protein: FLAG (N terminal on backbone)
  Cloning method: Restriction Enzyme; 5′ cloning site NotI (not destroyed); 3′ cloning site XhoI (unknown if destroyed)
  Sequencing primers: 5′ CMV-F; 3′ Tet-R
Terms and licenses: Academic/Nonprofit Terms; Industry Terms: Not Available to Industry
Depositor comments: Please note: Most of the PRESTO-Tango vectors do not contain the XhoI cut site downstream of the tTA sequence and instead carry an XbaI site. If you need to perform an XhoI digest we recommend sequencing with a forward primer at the C-terminus of tTA to determine which of the two sites is present. Suggested primer: 5-gagctccacttagacggcgagg-3. Original backbone was pcDNA3.1(+). These plasmids were generated as part of the Illuminating the Druggable Genome (IDG) program sponsored by the NIH Common Fund. The goal of this program is to identify, gather, and distribute information and resources for proteins that currently are not well-studied yet belong to commonly drug-targeted protein families: protein kinases, non-olfactory G-protein coupled receptors (GPCRs), and ion channels. The IDG program is designed to develop fundamental research tools for understudied proteins, elucidate their function, and disseminate the IDG-related resources and data to the greater scientific community.
How to cite: GCGR-Tango was a gift from Bryan Roth (Addgene plasmid # 66291 ; http://n2t.net/addgene:66291 ; RRID:Addgene_66291)
