[The description below was written by a language model from this plasmid's Addgene catalogue record.]
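Description:
GCGR-Tango is a mammalian expression plasmid from the PRESTO-Tango collection, a set of constructs for screening G protein-coupled receptors in parallel through a transcriptional readout of arrestin recruitment. It is built on the "empty Tango" backbone (about 6.6 kb without insert), which the depositor notes was derived from pcDNA3.1(+). The plasmid is maintained at high copy in E. coli under ampicillin selection. It also carries a neomycin resistance marker, so transfected mammalian cells can be selected with G418.

The insert is the human glucagon receptor gene GCGR (about 1.4 kb), expressed from the CMV promoter. A FLAG epitope supplied by the backbone sits at the receptor's N terminus and can be used to detect the expressed receptor. The insert was cloned by restriction enzymes, with a retained NotI site at the 5′ end. The depositor comments place a tTA (tetracycline transactivator) sequence downstream of the receptor, and they note that the site following tTA is XbaI rather than XhoI in most vectors of the series, so which one this plasmid carries should be confirmed. The record does not list the other elements of the Tango fusion module, and no feature table is provided.

According to the stated purpose, receptor activation leads to arrestin translocation, which in turn triggers transcriptional activation. In Tango-type assays generally, this works by releasing the tethered transactivator so that it can drive a reporter gene in a suitable cell line. The construct is therefore suited to profiling ligands at the glucagon receptor independently of its G protein coupling. It was generated under an NIH programme that develops research tools for commonly drug-targeted protein families, including GPCRs.
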