>Addgene plasmid #66291 | GCGR-Tango | depositor partial sequence | sequence record 113195 | empty Tango
GACGGATCGGGAGATCTCCCGATCCCCTATGGTGCACTCTCAGTACAATCTGCTCTGATGCCGCATAGTT
AAGCCAGTATCTGCTCCCTGCTTGTGTGTTGGAGGTCGCTGAGTAGTGCGCGAGCAAAATTTAAGCTACA
ACAAGGCAAGGCTTGACCGACAATTGCATGAAGAATCTGCTTAGGGTTAGGCGTTTTGCGCTGCTTCGCG
ATGTACGGGCCAGATATACGCGTTGACATTGATTATTGACTAGTTATTAATAGTAATCAATTACGGGGTC
ATTAGTTCATAGCCCATATATGGAGTTCCGCGTTACATAACTTACGGTAAATGGCCCGCCTGGCTGACCG
CCCAACGACCCCCGCCCATTGACGTCAATAATGACGTATGTTCCCATAGTAACGCCAATAGGGACTTTCC
ATTGACGTCAATGGGTGGAGTATTTACGGTAAACTGCCCACTTGGCAGTACATCAAGTGTATCATATGCC
AAGTACGCCCCCTATTGACGTCAATGACGGTAAATGGCCCGCCTGGCATTATGCCCAGTACATGACCTTA
TGGGACTTTCCTACTTGGCAGTACATCTACGTATTAGTCATCGCTATTACCATGGTGATGCGGTTTTGGC
AGTACATCAATGGGCGTGGATAGCGGTTTGACTCACGGGGATTTCCAAGTCTCCACCCCATTGACGTCAA
TGGGAGTTTGTTTTGGCACCAAAATCAACGGGACTTTCCAAAATGTCGTAACAACTCCGCCCCATTGACG
CAAATGGGCGGTAGGCGTGTACGGTGGGAGGTCTATATAAGCAGAGCTCTCTGGCTAACTAGAGAACCCA
CTGCTTACTGGCTTATCGAAATTAATACGACTCACTATAGGGAGACCCAAGCTGGCTAGCGTTTAAACTT
AAGCTTGGTACCGAGCTCGGATCCACTAGTCCAGTGTGGTGGAATTCTGCAGATATCCAGCACAGTGGCG
GCCGCGCCACCATGAAGACGATCATCGCCCTGAGCTACATCTTCTGCCTGGTATTCGCCGACTACAAGGA
CGATGATGACGCCAGCATCGATACCGGTGGACGCACCCCACCCAGCCTGGGTCCCCAAGATGAGTCCTGC
ACCACCGCCAGCTCCTCCCTGGCCAAGGACACTTCATCGACCGGTGAGAACCTGTACTTCCAGCTAAGAT
TAGATAAAAGTAAAGTGATTAACAGCGCATTAGAGCTGCTTAATGAGGTCGGAATCGAAGGTTTAACAAC
CCGTAAACTCGCCCAGAAGCTAGGTGTAGAGCAGCCTACATTGTATTGGCATGTAAAAAATAAGCGGGCT
TTGCTCGACGCCTTAGCCATTGAGATGTTAGATAGGCACCATACTCACTTTTGCCCTTTAGAAGGGGAAA
GCTGGCAAGATTTTTTACGTAATAACGCTAAAAGTTTTAGATGTGCTTTACTAAGTCATCGCGATGGAGC
AAAAGTACATTTAGGTACACGGCCTACAGAAAAACAGTATGAAACTCTCGAAAATCAATTAGCCTTTTTA
TGCCAACAAGGTTTTTCACTAGAGAATGCATTATATGCACTCAGCGCTGTGGGGCATTTTACTTTAGGTT
GCGTATTGGAAGATCAAGAGCATCAAGTCGCTAAAGAAGAAAGGGAAACACCTACTACTGATAGTATGCC
GCCATTATTACGACAAGCTATCGAATTATTTGATCACCAAGGTGCAGAGCCAGCCTTCTTATTCGGCCTT
GAATTGATCATATGCGGATTAGAAAAACAACTTAAATGTGAAAGTGGGTCCGCGTACAGCCGCGCGCGTA
CGAAAAACAATTACGGGTCTACCATCGAGGGCCTGCTCGATCTCCCGGACGACGACGCCCCCGAAGAGGC
GGGGCTGGCGGCTCCGCGCCTGTCCTTTCTCCCCGCGGGACACACGCGCAGACTGTCGACGGCCCCCCCG
ACCGATGTCAGCCTGGGGGACGAGCTCCACTTAGACGGCGAGGACGTGGCGATGGCGCATGCCGACGCGC
TAGACGATTTCGATCTGGACATGTTGGGGGACGGGGATTCCCCGGGTCCGGGATTTACCCCCCACGACTC
CGCCCCCTACGGCGCTCTGGATATGGCCGACTTCGAGTTTGAGCAGATGTTTACCGATGCCCTTGGAATT
GACGAGTACGGTGGGTAGCTCGAGTCTAGAGGGCCCGTTTAAACCCGCTGATCAGCCTCGACTGTGCCTT
CTAGTTGCCAGCCATCTGTTGTTTGCCCCTCCCCCGTGCCTTCCTTGACCCTGGAAGGTGCCACTCCCAC
TGTCCTTTCCTAATAAAATGAGGAAATTGCATCGCATTGTCTGAGTAGGTGTCATTCTATTCTGGGGGGT
GGGGTGGGGCAGGACAGCAAGGGGGAGGATTGGGAAGACAATAGCAGGCATGCTGGGGATGCGGTGGGCT
CTATGGCTTCTGAGGCGGAAAGAACCAGCTGGGGCTCTAGGGGGTATCCCC
[124 nt withheld, positions 2502-2625]
C
[91 nt withheld, positions 2627-2717]
A
[49 nt withheld, positions 2719-2767]
CCTTTGACGTTGGAGTCCACGTTCTTT
[37 nt withheld, positions 2795-2831]
ACCCTATCTCGGTCTATTCTTTTGATTTATAAGGGATTTTGCCGATTTCGGCCTATTGGTTAAAAAATGA
GCTGATTTAACAAAAATTTAACGCGAATTAATTCTGTGGAATGTGTGTCAGTTAGGGTGTGGAAAGTCCC
CAGGCTCCCCAGCAGGCAGAAGTATGCAAAGCATGCATCTCAATTAGTCAGCAACCAGGTGTGGAAAGTC
CCCAGGCTCCCCAGCAGGCAGAAGTATGCAAAGCATGCATCTCAATTAGTCAGCAACCATAGTCCCGCCC
CTAACTCCGCCCATCCCGCCCCTAACTCCGCCCAGTTCCGCCCATTCTCCGCCCCATGGCTGACTAATTT
TTTTTATTTATGCAGAGGCCGAGGCCGCCTCTGCCTCTGAGCTATTCCAGAAGTAGTGAGGAGGCTTTTT
TGGAGGCCTAGGCTTTTGCAAAAAGCTCCCGGGAGCTTGTATATCCATTTTCGGATCTGATCAAGAGACA
GGATGAGGATCGTTTCGCATGATTGAACAAGATGGATTGCACGCAGGTTCTCCGGCCGCTTGGGTGGAGA
GGCTATTCGGCTATGACTGGGCACAACAGACAATCGGCTGCTCTGATGCCGCCGTGTTCCGGCTGTCAGC
GCAGGGGCGCCCGGTTCTTTTTGTCAAGACCGACCTGTCCGGTGCCCTGAATGAACTGCAGGACGAGGCA
GCGCGGCTATCGTGGCTGGCCACGACGGGCGTTCCTTGCGCAGCTGTGCTCGACGTTGTCACTGAAGCGG
GAAGGGACTGGCTGCTATTGGGCGAAGTGCCGGGGCAGGATCTCCTGTCATCTCACCTTGCTCCTGCCGA
GAAAGTATCCATCATGGCTGATGCAATGCGGCGGCTGCATACGCTTGATCCGGCTACCTGCCCATTCGAC
CACCAAGCGAAACATCGCATCGAGCGAGCACGTACTCGGATGGAAGCCGGTCTTGTCGATCAGGATGATC
TGGACGAAGAGCATCAGGGGCTCGCGCCAGCCGAACTGTTCGCCAGGCTCAAGGCGCGCATGCCCGACGG
CGAGGATCTCGTCGTGACCCATGGCGATGCCTGCTTGCCGAATATCATGGTGGAAAATGGCCGCTTTTCT
GGATTCATCGACTGTGGCCGGCTGGGTGTGGCGGACCGCTATCAGGACATAGCGTTGGCTACCCGTGATA
TTGCTGAAGAGCTTGGCGGCGAATGGGCTGACCGCTTCCTCGTGCTTTACGGTATCGCCGCTCCCGATTC
GCAGCGCATCGCCTTCTATCGCCTTCTTGACGAGTTCTTCTGAGCGGGACTCTGGGGTTCGAAATGACCG
ACCAAGCGACGCCCAACCTGCCATCACGAGATTTCGATTCCACCGCCGCCTTCTATGAAAGGTTGGGCTT
CGGAATCGTTTTCCGGGACGCCGGCTGGATGATCCTCCAGCGCGGGGATCTCATGCTGGAGTTCTTCGCC
CACCCCAACTTGTTTATTGCAGCTTATAATGGTTACAAATAAAGCAATAGCATCACAAATTTCACAAATA
AAGCATTTTTTTCACTGCATTCTAGTTGTGGTTTGTCCAAACTCATCAATGTATCTTATCATGTCTGTAT
ACCGTCGACCTCTAGCTAGAGCTTGGCGTAATCATGGTCATAGCTGTTTCCTGTGTGAAATTGTTATCCG
CTCACAATTCCACACAACATACGAGCCGGAAGCATAAAGTGTAAAGCCTGGGGTGCCTAATGAGTGAGCT
AACTCACATTAATTGCGTTGCGCTCACTGCCCGCTTTCCAGTCGGGAAACCTGTCGTGCCAGCTGCATTA
ATGAATCGGCCAACGCGCGGGGAGAGGCGGTTTGCGTATTGGGCGCTCTTCCGCTTCCTCGCTCACTGAC
TCGCTGCGCTCGGTCGTTCGGCTGCGGCGAGCGGTATCAGCTCACTCAAAGGCGGTAATACGGTTATCCA
CAGAATCAGGGGATAACGCAGGAAAGAACATGTGAGCAAAAGGCCAGCAAAAGGCCAGGAACCGTAAAAA
GGCCGCGTTGCTGGCGTTTTTCCATAGGCTCCGCCCCCCTGACGAGCATCACAAAAATCGACGCTCAAGT
CAGAGGTGGCGAAACCCGACAGGACTATAAAGATACCAGGCGTTTCCCCCTGGAAGCTCCCTCGTGCGCT
CTCCTGTTCCGACCCTGCCGCTTACCGGATACCTGTCCGCCTTTCTCCCTTCGGGAAGCGTGGCGCTTTC
TCATAGCTCACGCTGTAGGTATCTCAGTTCGGTGTAGGTCGTTCGCTCCAAGCTGGGCTGTGTGCACGAA
CCCCCCGTTCAGCCCGACCGCTGCGCCTTATCCGGTAACTATCGTCTTGAGTCCAACCCGGTAAGACACG
ACTTATCGCCACTGGCAGCAGCCACTGGTAACAGGATTAGCAGAGCGAGGTATGTAGGCGGTGCTACAGA
GTTCTTGAAGTGGTGGCCTAACTACGGCTACACTAGAAGAACAGTATTTGGTATCTGCGCTCTGCTGAAG
CCAGTTACCTTCGGAAAAAGAGTTGGTAGCTCTTGATCCGGCAAACAAACCACCGCTGGTAGCGGTTTTT
TTGTTTGCAAGCAGCAGATTACGCGCAGAAAAAAAGGATCTCAAGAAGATCCTTTGATCTTTTCTACGGG
GTCTGACGCTCAGTGGAACGAAAACTCACGTTAAGGGATTTTGGTCATGAGATTATCAAAAAGGATCTTC
ACCTAGATCCTTTTAAATTAAAAATGAAGTTTTAAATCAATCTAAAGTATATATGAGTAAACTTGGTCTG
ACAGTTACCAATGCTTAATCAGTGAGGCACCTATCTCAGCGATCTGTCTATTTCGTTCATCCATAGTTGC
CTGACTCCCCGTCGTGTAGATAACTACGATACGGGAGGGCTTACCATCTGGCCCCAGTGCTGCAATGATA
CCGCGAGACCCACGCTCACCGGCTCCAGATTTATCAGCAATAAACCAGCCAGCCGGAAGGGCCGAGCGCA
GAAGTGGTCCTGCAACTTTATCCGCCTCCATCCAGTCTATTAATTGTTGCCGGGAAGCTAGAGTAAGTAG
TTCGCCAGTTAATAGTTTGCGCAACGTTGTTGCCATTGCTACAGGCATCGTGGTGTCACGCTCGTCGTTT
GGTATGGCTTCATTCAGCTCCGGTTCCCAACGATCAAGGCGAGTTACATGATCCCCCATGTTGTGCAAAA
AAGCGGTTAGCTCCTTCGGTCCTCCGATCGTTGTCAGAAGTAAGTTGGCCGCAGTGTTATCACTCATGGT
TATGGCAGCACTGCATAATTCTCTTACTGTCATGCCATCCGTAAGATGCTTTTCTGTGACTGGTGAGTAC
TCAACCAAGTCATTCTGAGAATAGTGTATGCGGCGACCGAGTTGCTCTTGCCCGGCGTCAATACGGGATA
ATACCGCGCCACATAGCAGAACTTTAAAAGTGCTCATCATTGGAAAACGTTCTTCGGGGCGAAAACTCTC
AAGGATCTTACCGCTGTTGAGATCCAGTTCGATGTAACCCACTCGTGCACCCAACTGATCTTCAGCATCT
TTTACTTTCACCAGCGTTTCTGGGTGAGCAAAAACAGGAAGGCAAAATGCCGCAAAAAAGGGAATAAGGG
CGACACGGAAATGTTGAATACTCATACTCTTCCTTTTTCAATATTATTGAAGCATTTATCAGGGTTATTG
TCTCATGAGCGGATACATATTTGAATGTATTTAGAAAAATAAACAAATAGGGGTTCCGCGCACATTTCCC
CGAAAAGTGCCACCTGACGTC
