>Addgene plasmid #66291 | GCGR-Tango | depositor partial sequence | sequence record 113196 | GCGR
ATGCCTCCCTGCCAACCACAGAGGCCCTTGCTTCTCCTGCTCCTTCTGCTCGCATGTCAGCCCCAGGTGC
CCTCTGCCCAGGTGATGGATTTTCTGTTCGAAAAGTGGAAACTGTACGGCGATCAGTGCCACCATAACCT
GTCACTCCTGCCGCCACCCACCGAACTCGTATGCAATCGCACTTTCGACAAATATTCCTGCTGGCCCGAT
ACCCCCGCCAATACTACCGCCAATATATCATGTCCATGGTATCTGCCTTGGCACCACAAGGTGCAACACA
GGTTTGTGTTCAAAAGGTGCGGCCCTGACGGACAGTGGGTCAGGGGACCACGAGGCCAGCCCTGGCGGGA
TGCAAGCCAGTGCCAAATGGATGGAGAGGAAATAGAGGTGCAAAAGGAAGTGGCTAAGATGTATAGCAGC
TTCCAGGTGATGTACACAGTGGGGTATTCTCTGTCTTTGGGCGCGCTCCTCCTGGCTCTGGCAATTCTGG
GTGGCCTGAGTAAATTGCATTGCACACGGAATGCGATCCACGCAAATCTTTTCGCTTCCTTTGTCCTGAA
AGCGTCTAGTGTTCTGGTTATCGACGGCCTGCTGAGGACGAGGTACTCTCAGAAGATAGGTGATGATCTT
AGCGTGTCAACTTGGTTGAGCGACGGTGCCGTTGCCGGGTGTCGAGTGGCGGCAGTCTTTATGCAATACG
GCATTGTCGCCAACTACTGCTGGTTGCTCGTCGAAGGCCTTTACCTCCACAACTTGCTGGGGCTGGCCAC
TCTGCCCGAGAGATCCTTTTTCTCACTTTACCTGGGCATCGGATGGGGAGCCCCAATGCTGTTCGTGGTG
CCATGGGCCGTTGTCAAATGTCTGTTTGAGAACGTGCAGTGCTGGACCTCCAATGACAATATGGGCTTTT
GGTGGATTTTGCGATTCCCTGTGTTCCTGGCTATCCTTATCAACTTTTTCATCTTTGTGAGAATCGTACA
GCTTTTGGTCGCAAAGCTGAGGGCTAGGCAAATGCACCATACCGATTATAAGTTCAGGCTGGCCAAAAGC
ACCCTCACTCTGATTCCCCTGCTCGGCGTCCACGAAGTTGTCTTTGCTTTCGTGACTGATGAACACGCAC
AGGGAACCTTGCGCAGTGCAAAGCTTTTCTTTGACCTGTTCCTGAGTAGCTTCCAAGGACTGTTGGTCGC
GGTGCTGTACTGTTTCCTGAATAAGGAAGTGCAGTCCGAGCTGAGACGAAGATGGCATCGGTGGAGACTC
GGAAAGGTCCTTTGGGAAGAGAGGAACACCTCTAACCACCGGGCCAGCTCCTCTCCCGGTCACGGACCAC
CGTCCAAGGAACTGCAATTTGGGCGCGGAGGCGGAAGCCAGGACTCTTCAGCGGAGACGCCGTTGGCTGG
CGGTCTCCCTCGGCTCGCCGAGTCACCTTTC
