>Addgene plasmid #66291 | GCGR-Tango | addgene partial sequence | sequence record 117144 | CMV-F 5'-CGCAAATGGGCGGTAGGCGTG-3'
TAACTAGAGAACCCACTGCTTACTGGCTTATCGAAATTAATACGACTCACTATAGGGAGACCCAAGCTGG
CTAGCGTTTAAACTTAAGCTTGGTACCGAGCTCGGATCCACTAGTCCAGTGTGGTGGAATTCTGCAGATA
TCCAGCACAGTGGCGGCCGCGCCACCATGAAGACGATCATCGCCCTGAGCTACATCTTCTGCCTGGTATT
CGCCGACTACAAGGACGATGATGACGCCAGCATCGATATGCCTCCCTGCCAACCACAGAGGCCCTTGCTT
CTCCTGCTCCTTCTGCTCGCATGTCAGCCCCAGGTGCCCTCTGCCCAGGTGATGGATTTTCTGTTCGAAA
AGTGGAAACTGTACGGCGATCAGTGCCACCATAACCTGTCACTCCTGCCGCCACCCACCGAACTCGTATG
CAATCGCACTTTCGACAAATATTCCTGCTGGCCCGATACCCCCGCCAATACTACCGCCAATATATCATGT
CCATGGTATCTGCCTTGGCACCACAAGGTGCAACACAGGTTTGTGTTCAAAAGGTGCGGCCCTGACGGAC
AGTGGGTCAGGGGACCACGAGGCCAGCCCTGGCGGGATGCAAGCCAGTGCCAAATGGATGGAGAGGAAAT
AGAGGTGCAAAAGGAAGTGGCTAAGATGTATAGCAGCTTCCAGGTGATGTACACAGTGGGGTATTCTCTG
TCTTTGGGCGCGCTCCTCCTGGCTCTGGCAATTCTGGGTGGCCTGAGTAAATTGCATTGCACACGGAATG
CGATCCACGCAAATCTTTTCGCTTCCTTTGTCCTGAAAGCGTCTAGTGTTCTGGTTATCGACGGCCTGCT
GAGGACGAGGTACTCTCAGAAGATAGGTGATGATCTTAGCGTGTCAACTTGGTTGAGCGACGGTGCCGTT
GCCGGGTGTCGAGTGGCGGCAGTCTTTATGCAATACGGCATTGTCGCCAACTACTGCTGGTTGCTCGTCG
AAGGCCTTTACCTCCACAACTTGCTGGGGCTGGCCACTCTGCCCGAGAGATCCTTTTTCTCACTTTACCT
GGGCATCGGATGGGGAGCCCCAATGCTGTTCGTGGTGCCATGGGCCGTT
