>Addgene plasmid #66291 | GCGR-Tango | addgene partial sequence | sequence record 117793 | Tet-R 5'-GGCGAGTTTACGGGTTGTTA-3'
CTCTAATGCGCTGTTAATCACTTTACTTTTATCTAATCTTAGCTGGAAGTACAGGTTCTCACCGGTCGAT
GAAGTGTCCTTGGCCAGGGAGGAGCTGGCGGTGGTGCAGGACTCATCTTGGGGACCCAGGCTGGGTGGGG
TGCGTCCACCGGTATCGATGAAAGGTGACTCGGCGAGCCGAGGGAGACCGCCAGCCAACGGCGTCTCCGC
TGAAGAGTCCTGGCTTCCGCCTCCGCGCCCAAATTGCAGTTCCTTGGACGGTGGTCCGTGACCGGGAGAG
GAGCTGGCCCGGTGGTTAGAGGTGTTCCTCTCTTCCCAAAGGACCTTTCCGAGTCTCCACCGATGCCATC
TTCGTCTCAGCTCGGACTGCACTTCCTTATTCAGGAAACAGTACAGCACCGCGACCAACAGTCCTTGGAA
GCTACTCAGGAACAGGTCAAAGAAAAGCTTTGCACTGCGCAAGGTTCCCTGTGCGTGTTCATCAGTCACG
AAAGCAAAGACAACTTCGTGGACGCCGAGCAGGGGAATCAGAGTGAGGGTGCTTTTGGCCAGCCTGAACT
TATAATCGGTATGGTGCATTTGCCTAGCCCTCAGCTTTGCGACCAAAAGCTGTACGATTCTCACAAAGAT
GAAAAAGTTGATAAGGATAGCCAGGAACACAGGGAATCGCAAAATCCACCAAAAGCCCATATTGTCATTG
GAGGTCCAGCACTGCACGTTCTCAAACAGACATTTGACAACGGCCCATGGCACCACGAACAGCATTGGGG
CTCCCCATCCGATGCCCAGGTAAAGTGAGAAAAAGGATCTCTCGGGCAGAGTGGCCAGCCCCAGCAAGTT
GTGGAGGTAAAGGCCTTCGACGAGCAACCAGCAGTAGTTGGCGACAATGCCGTATTGCATAAAGACTGCC
GCCACTCGACACCCGGCAACGGCACCGTCGCTCAACCAAGTTGACACGCTAAGATCATCACCTATCTTCT
GAGAGTACCTCGTCCTCAGCAGGC
